>Addgene plasmid #228720 | pEJS2699-CMV-Nme2Cas9-E932R | addgene full sequence | sequence record 454012 | Addgene NGS Result
AGAGCTGGTTTAGTGAACCGTCAGATCCGCTAGAGATCCGCGGCCGCTAATACGACTCACTATAGGGAGA
GCCGCCACCATGAAACGGACAGCCGACGGAAGCGAGTTCGAGTCACCAAAGAAGAAGCGGAAAGTCGAAG
ATATGGCCGCCTTCAAGCCTAACCCAATCAATTACATCCTGGGACTGGACATCGGAATCGCATCCGTGGG
ATGGGCTATGGTGGAGATCGACGAGGAGGAGAATCCTATCCGGCTGATCGATCTGGGCGTGAGAGTGTTT
GAGAGGGCCGAGGTGCCAAAGACCGGCGATTCTCTGGCTATGGCCCGGAGACTGGCACGGAGCGTGAGGC
GCCTGACACGGAGAAGGGCACACAGGCTGCTGAGGGCACGCCGGCTGCTGAAGAGAGAGGGCGTGCTGCA
GGCAGCAGACTTCGATGAGAATGGCCTGATCAAGAGCCTGCCAAACACCCCCTGGCAGCTGAGAGCAGCC
GCCCTGGACAGGAAGCTGACACCACTGGAGTGGTCTGCCGTGCTGCTGCACCTGATCAAGCACCGCGGCT
ACCTGAGCCAGCGGAAGAACGAGGGAGAGACAGCAGACAAGGAGCTGGGCGCCCTGCTGAAGGGAGTGGC
CAACAATGCCCACGCCCTGCAGACCGGCGATTTCAGGACACCTGCCGAGCTGGCCCTGAATAAGTTTGAG
AAGGAGTCCGGCCACATCAGAAACCAGAGGGGCGACTATAGCCACACCTTCTCCCGCAAGGATCTGCAGG
CCGAGCTGATCCTGCTGTTCGAGAAGCAGAAGGAGTTTGGCAATCCACACGTGAGCGGAGGCCTGAAGGA
GGGAATCGAGACCCTGCTGATGACACAGAGGCCTGCCCTGTCCGGCGACGCAGTGCAGAAGATGCTGGGA
CACTGCACCTTCGAGCCTGCAGAGCCAAAGGCCGCCAAGAACACCTACACAGCCGAGCGGTTTATCTGGC
TGACAAAGCTGAACAATCTGAGAATCCTGGAGCAGGGATCCGAGAGGCCACTGACCGACACAGAGAGGGC
CACCCTGATGGATGAGCCTTACCGGAAGTCTAAGCTGACATATGCCCAGGCCAGAAAGCTGCTGGGCCTG
GAGGACACCGCCTTCTTTAAGGGCCTGAGATACGGCAAGGATAATGCCGAGGCCTCCACACTGATGGAGA
TGAAGGCCTATCACGCCATCTCTCGCGCCCTGGAGAAGGAGGGCCTGAAGGACAAGAAGTCCCCCCTGAA
CCTGAGCTCCGAGCTGCAGGATGAGATCGGCACCGCCTTCTCTCTGTTTAAGACCGACGAGGATATCACA
GGCCGCCTGAAGGACAGGGTGCAGCCTGAGATCCTGGAGGCCCTGCTGAAGCACATCTCTTTCGATAAGT
TTGTGCAGATCAGCCTGAAGGCCCTGAGAAGGATCGTGCCACTGATGGAGCAGGGCAAGCGGTACGACGA
GGCCTGCGCCGAGATCTACGGCGATCACTATGGCAAGAAGAACACAGAGGAGAAGATCTATCTGCCCCCT
ATCCCTGCCGACGAGATCAGAAATCCTGTGGTGCTGAGGGCCCTGTCCCAGGCAAGAAAAGTGATCAACG
GAGTGGTGCGCCGGTACGGATCTCCAGCCCGGATCCACATCGAGACCGCCAGAGAAGTGGGCAAGAGCTT
CAAGGACCGGAAGGAGATCGAGAAGAGACAGGAGGAGAATCGCAAGGATCGGGAGAAGGCCGCCGCCAAG
TTTAGGGAGTACTTCCCTAACTTTGTGGGCGAGCCAAAGTCTAAGGACATCCTGAAGCTGCGCCTGTACG
AGCAGCAGCACGGCAAGTGTCTGTATAGCGGCAAGGAGATCAATCTGGTGCGGCTGAACGAGAAGGGCTA
TGTGGAGATCGATCACGCCCTGCCTTTCTCCAGAACCTGGGACGATTCTTTTAACAATAAGGTGCTGGTG
CTGGGCAGCGAGAACCAGAATAAGGGCAATCAGACACCATACGAGTATTTCAATGGCAAGGACAACTCCA
GGGAGTGGCAGGAGTTCAAGGCCCGCGTGGAGACCTCTAGATTTCCCAGGAGCAAGAAGCAGCGGATCCT
GCTGCAGAAGTTCGACGAGGATGGCTTTAAGGAGTGCAACCTGAATGACACCAGATACGTGAACCGGTTC
CTGTGCCAGTTTGTGGCCGATCACATCCTGCTGACCGGCAAGGGCAAGAGAAGGGTGTTCGCCTCTAATG
GCCAGATCACAAACCTGCTGAGGGGATTTTGGGGACTGAGGAAGGTGCGGGCAGAGAATGACAGACACCA
CGCACTGGATGCAGTGGTGGTGGCATGCAGCACCGTGGCAATGCAGCAGAAGATCACAAGATTCGTGAGG
TATAAGGAGATGAACGCCTTTGACGGCAAGACCATCGATAAGGAGACAGGCAAGGTGCTGCACCAGAAGA
CCCACTTCCCCCAGCCTTGGGAGTTCTTTGCCCAGGAAGTGATGATCCGGGTGTTCGGCAAGCCAGACGG
CAAGCCTGAGTTTGAGGAGGCCGATACCCCAGAGAAGCTGAGGACACTGCTGGCAGAGAAGCTGTCTAGC
AGGCCAGAGGCAGTGCACGAGTACGTGACCCCACTGTTCGTGTCCAGGGCACCCAATCGGAAGATGTCTG
GCGCCCACAAGGACACACTGAGAAGCGCCAAGAGGTTTGTGAAGCACAACGAGAAGATCTCCGTGAAGAG
AGTGTGGCTGACCGAGATCAAGCTGGCCGATCTGGAGAACATGGTGAATTACAAGAACGGCAGGGAGATC
GAGCTGTATGAGGCCCTGAAGGCAAGGCTGGAGGCCTACGGAGGAAATGCCAAGCAGGCCTTCGACCCAA
AGGATAACCCCTTTTATAAGAAGGGAGGACAGCTGGTGAAGGCCGTGCGGGTGGAGAAGACCCAGCGTAG
CGGCGTGCTGCTGAATAAGAAGAACGCCTACACAATCGCCGACAATGGCGATATGGTGAGAGTGGACGTG
TTCTGTAAGGTGGATAAGAAGGGCAAGAATCAGTACTTTATCGTGCCTATCTATGCCTGGCAGGTGGCCG
AGAACATCCTGCCAGACATCGATTGCAAGGGCTACAGAATCGACGATAGCTATACATTCTGTTTTTCCCT
GCACAAGTATGACCTGATCGCCTTCCAGAAGGATGAGAAGTCCAAGGTGGAGTTTGCCTACTATATCAAT
TGCGACTCCTCTAACGGCAGGTTCTACCTGGCCTGGCACGATAAGGGCAGCAAGGAGCAGCAGTTTCGCA
TCTCCACCCAGAATCTGGTGCTGATCCAGAAGTATCAGGTGAACGAGCTGGGCAAGGAGATCAGGCCATG
TCGGCTGAAGAAGCGCCCACCCGTGCGGGAGGATAAAAGAACCGCCGACGGCAGCGAATTCGAGCCCAAG
AAGAAGAGGAAAGTCTAACCGGTCATCATCACCATCACCATTGAGTTTAAACCCGCTGATCAGCCTCGAC
TGTGCCTTCTAGTTGCCAGCCATCTGTTGTTTGCCCCTCCCCCGTGCCTTCCTTGACCCTGGAAGGTGCC
ACTCCCACTGTCCTTTCCTAATAAAATGAGGAAATTGCATCGCATTGTCTGAGTAGGTGTCATTCTATTC
TGGGGGGTGGGGTGGGGCAGGACAGCAAGGGGGAGGATTGGGAAGACAATAGCAGGCATGCTGGGGATGC
GGTGGGCTCTATGGCTTCTGAGGCGGAAAGAACCAGCTGGGGCTCGATACCGTCGACCTCTAGCTAGAGC
TTGGCGTAATCATGGTCATAGCTGTTTCCTGTGTGAAATTGTTATCCGCTCACAATTCCACACAACATAC
GAGCCGGAAGCATAAAGTGTAAAGCCTAGGGTGCCTAATGAGTGAGCTAACTCACATTAATTGCGTTGCG
CTCACTGCCCGCTTTCCAGTCGGGAAACCTGTCGTGCCAGCTGCATTAATGAATCGGCCAACGCGCGGGG
AGAGGCGGTTTGCGTATTGGGCGCTACAGACATGATAAGATACATTGATGAGTTTGGACAAACCACAACT
AGAATGCAGTGAAAAAAATGCTTTATTTGTGAAATTTGTGATGCTATTGCTTTATTTGTAACCATTATAA
GCTGCAATAAACAAGTTGGGGTGGGCGAAGAACTCCAGCATGAGATCCCCGCGCTGGAGGATCATCCAGC
CGGCGTCCCGGAAAACGATTCCGAAGCCCAACCTTTCATAGAAGGCGGCGGTGGAATCGAAATCTCGTAG
CACGTGTCAGTCCTGCTCCTCGGCCACGAAGTGCTTAGCCCTCCCACACATAACCAGAGGGCAGCAATTC
ACGAATCCCAACTGCCGTCGGCTGTCCATCACTGTCCTTCACTATGGCTTTGATCCCAGGATGCAGATCG
AGAAGCACCTGTCGGCACCGTCCGCAGGGGCTCAAGATGCCCCTGTTCTCATTTCCGATCGCGACGATAC
AAGTCAGGTTGCCAGCTGCCGCAGCAGCAGCAGTGCCCAGCACCACGAGTTCTGCACAAGGTCCCCCAGT
AAAATGATATACATTGACACCAGTGAAGATGCGGCCGTCGCTAGAGAGAGCTGCGCTGGCGACGCTGTAG
TCTTCAGAGATGGGGATGCTGTTGATTGTAGCCGTTGCTCTTTCAATGAGGGTGGATTCTTCTTGAGACA
AAGGCTTGGCCATGGTTTAGTTCCTCACCTTGTCGTATTATACTATGCCGATATACTATGCCGATGATTA
ATTGTCAACACGTGCTGATCAGATCCGAAAATGGATATACAAGCTCCCGGGAGCTTTTTGCAAAAGCCTA
GGCCTCCAAAAAAGCCTCCTCACTACTTCTGGAATAGCTCAGAGGCAGAGGCGGCCTCGGCCTCTGCATA
AATAAAAAAAATTAGTCAGCCATGGGGCGGAGAATGGGCGGAACTGGGCGGAGTTAGGGGCGGGATGGGC
GGAGTTAGGGGCGGGACTATGGTTGCTGACTAATTGAGATGCATGCTTTGCATACTTCTGCCTGCTGGGG
AGCCTGGGGACTTTCCACACCTGGTTGCTGACTAATTGAGATGCATGCTTTGCATACTTCTGCCTGCTGG
GGAGCCTGGGGACTTTCCACACCCTAACTGACACACATTCCACAGAATTCACTGACTCGCTGCGCTCGGT
CGTTCGGCTGCGGCGAGCGGTATCAGCTCACTCAAAGGCGGTAATACGGTTATCCACAGAATCAGGGGAT
AACGCAGGAAAGAACATGTAAGTGATCTCCAAAAAATAAGTACTTTTTGACTGTAAATAAAATTGTAAGG
AGTAAAAAGTACTTTTTTTTCTAAAAAAATGTAATTAAGTAAAAGTAAAAGTATTGATTTTTAATTGTAC
TCAAGTAAAGTAAAAATCCCCAAAAATAATACTTAAGTACAGTAATCAAGTAAAATTACTCAAGTACTTT
ACACCTCTGCATGTGAGCAAAAGGCCAGCAAAAGGCCAGGAACCGTAAAAAGGCCGCGTTGCTGGCGTTT
TTCCATAGGCTCCGCCCCCCTGACGAGCATCACAAAAATCGACGCTCAAGTCAGAGGTGGCGAAACCCGA
CAGGACTATAAAGATACCAGGCGTTTCCCCCTGGAAGCTCCCTCGTGCGCTCTCCTGTTCCGACCCTGCC
GCTTACCGGATACCTGTCCGCCTTTCTCCCTTCGGGAAGCGTGGCGCTTTCTCATAGCTCACGCTGTAGG
TATCTCAGTTCGGTGTAGGTCGTTCGCTCCAAGCTGGGCTGTGTGCACGAACCCCCCGTTCAGCCCGACC
GCTGCGCCTTATCCGGTAACTATCGTCTTGAGTCCAACCCGGTAAGACACGACTTATCGCCACTGGCAGC
AGCCACTGGTAACAGGATTAGCAGAGCGAGGTATGTAGGCGGTGCTACAGAGTTCTTGAAGTGGTGGCCT
AACTACGGCTACACTAGAAGAACAGTATTTGGTATCTGCGCTCTGCTGAAGCCAGTTACCTTCGGAAAAA
GAGTTGGTAGCTCTTGATCCGGCAAACAAACCACCGCTGGTAGCGGTGGTTTTTTTGTTTGCAAGCAGCA
GATTACGCGCAGAAAAAAAGGATCTCAAGAAGATCCTTTGATCTTTTCTACGGGGTCTGACACTCAGTGG
AACGAAAACTCACGTTAAGGGATTTTGGTCATGAGATTATCAAAAAGGATCTTCACCTAGATCCTTTTAA
ATTAAAAATGAAGTTTTAAATCAATCTAAAGTATATATGAGTAAACTTGGTCTGACAGTTACCAATGCTT
AATCAGTGAGGCACCTATCTCAGCGATCTGTCTATTTCGTTCATCCATAGTTGCCTGACTCCCCGTCGTG
TAGATAACTACGATACGGGAGGGCTTACCATCTGGCCCCAGTGCTGCAATGATACCGCGGGACCCACGCT
CACCGGCTCCAGATTTATCAGCAATAAACCAGCCAGCCGGAAGGGCCGAGCGCAGAAGTGGTCCTGCAAC
TTTATCCGCCTCCATCCAGTCTATTAATTGTTGCCGGGAAGCTAGAGTAAGTAGTTCGCCAGTTAATAGT
TTGCGCAACGTTGTTGCCATTGCTACAGGCATCGTGGTGTCACGCTCGTCGTTTGGTATGGCTTCATTCA
GCTCCGGTTCCCAACGATCAAGGCGAGTTACATGATCCCCCATGTTGTGCAAAAAAGCGGTTAGCTCCTT
CGGTCCTCCGATCGTTGTCAGAAGTAAGTTGGCCGCAGTGTTATCACTCATGGTTATGGCAGCACTGCAT
AATTCTCTTACTGTCATGCCATCCGTAAGATGCTTTTCTGTGACTGGTGAGTACTCAACCAAGTCATTCT
GAGAATAGTGTATGCGGCGACCGAGTTGCTCTTGCCCGGCGTCAATACGGGATAATACCGCGCCACATAG
CAGAACTTTAAAAGTGCTCATCATTGGAAAACGTTCTTCGGGGCGAAAACTCTCAAGGATCTTACCGCTG
TTGAGATCCAGTTCGATGTAACCCACTCGTGCACCCAACTGATCTTCAGCATCTTTTACTTTCACCAGCG
TTTCTGGGTGAGCAAAAACAGGAAGGCAAAATGCCGCAAAAAAGGGAATAAGGGCGACACGGAAATGTTG
AATACTCATACTCTTCCTTTTTCAATATTATTGAAGCATTTATCAGGGTTATTGTCTCATGAGCGGATAC
ATATTTGAATGTATTTAGAAAAATAAACAAATAGGGGTTCCGCGCACATTTCCCCGAAAAGTGCCACCTG
ACGTCGACGGATCGGGAGATCGATCTCCCGATCCCCTAGGGTCGACTCTCAGTACAATCTGCTCTGATGC
CGCATAGTTAAGCCAGTATCTGCTCCCTGCTTGTGTGTTGGAGGTCGCTGAGTAGTGCGCGAGCAAAATT
TAAGCTACAACAAGGCAAGGCTTGACCGACAATTGCATGAAGAATCTGCTTAGGGTTAGGCGTTTTGCGC
TGCTTCGCGATGTACGGGCCAGATATACGCGGGTACCGGCATATGGTTCTTGACAGAGGTGTAAAAAGTA
CTCAAAAATTTTACTCAAGTGAAAGTACAAGTACTTAGGGAAAATTTTACTCAATTAAAAGTAAAAGTAT
CTGGCTAGAATCTTACTTGAGTAAAAGTAAAAAAGTACTCCATTAAAATTGTACTTGAGTATTAACGCGT
TGACATTGATTATTGACTAGTTATTAATAGTAATCAATTACGGGGTCATTAGTTCATAGCCCATATATGG
AGTTCCGCGTTACATAACTTACGGTAAATGGCCCGCCTGGCTGACCGCCCAACGACCCCCGCCCATTGAC
GTCAATAATGACGTATGTTCCCATAGTAACGCCAATAGGGACTTTCCATTGACGTCAATGGGTGGAGTAT
TTACGGTAAACTGCCCACTTGGCAGTACATCAAGTGTATCATATGCCAAGTACGCCCCCTATTGACGTCA
ATGACGGTAAATGGCCCGCCTGGCATTATGCCCAGTACATGACCTTATGGGACTTTCCTACTTGGCAGTA
CATCTACGTATTAGTCATCGCTATTACCATGGTGATGCGGTTTTGGCAGTACATCAATGGGCGTGGATAG
CGGTTTGACTCACGGGGATTTCCAAGTCTCCACCCCATTGACGTCAATGGGAGTTTGTTTTGGCACCAAA
ATCAACGGGACTTTCCAAAATGTCGTAACAACTCCGCCCCATTGACGCAAATGGGCGGTAGGCGTGTACG
GTGGGAGGTCTATATAAGC
Features (pLannotate 1.2.2; 21 found; start..end, strand, type, name):
     48..66      +  promoter       T7 promoter: promoter for bacteriophage T7 RNA polymerase
    143..3388    +  CDS            cas9: CAS9_NEIMA - Experimental evidence at protein level: Swiss-Prot protein existence level 1. CRISPR (clustered regularly interspaced short palindromic repeat) is an adaptive immune system that provides protection against mobile genetic elements (viruses, transposable elements and conjugative plasmids). CRISPR clusters contain spacers, sequences complementary to antecedent mobile elements, and target invading nucleic acids. CRISPR clusters are transcribed and processed into CRISPR RNA (crRNA). In type II CRISPR systems correct processing of pre-crRNA requires a trans- encoded small RNA (tracrRNA)
   3500..3724    +  polyA_signal   bGH poly(A) signal: bovine growth hormone polyadenylation signal
   3728..3749    +  promoter       SV40 promoter (fragment): SV40 enhancer and early promoter
   3754..3770    +  misc_feature   MCS (fragment): pBluescript multiple cloning site
   3819..3835    -  protein_bind   lac operator: The lac repressor binds to the lac operator to inhibit transcription in E. coli. This inhibition can be relieved by adding lactose or isopropyl-β-D-thiogalactopyranoside (IPTG). lac repressor encoded by lacI
   3843..3873    -  promoter       lac promoter: promoter for the E. coli lac operon
   3888..3909    -  protein_bind   CAP binding site: CAP binding activates transcription in the presence of cAMP. E. coli catabolite activator protein
   3922..4014    -  CDS            lacI (fragment): lac repressor; lacI; The lac repressor binds to the lac operator to inhibit transcription in E. coli. This inhibition can be relieved by adding lactose or isopropyl-β-D-thiogalactopyranoside (IPTG).
   4026..4147    -  polyA_signal   SV40 poly(A) signal: SV40 polyadenylation signal
   4142..4267    -  CDS            ble (fragment): BLE_KLEPN - Experimental evidence at protein level: Swiss-Prot protein existence level 1. Binding protein with a strong affinity to the bleomycin family of antibiotics. Binds to CL990; an antimitotic-antibiotic compound. From Klebsiella pneumoniae.
   4277..4304    -  CDS            BleoR (fragment): antibiotic-binding protein; Sh ble from Streptoalloteichus hindustanus; confers resistance to bleomycin, phleomycin, and Zeocin™
   4305..4703    -  CDS            BSD: blasticidin S deaminase; Aspergillus terreus BSD; confers resistance to blasticidin
   4722..4769    -  promoter       EM7 promoter: synthetic bacterial promoter&nbsp
   4817..5146    -  promoter       SV40 promoter: SV40 enhancer and early promoter
   5530..6118    -  rep_origin     ori: high-copy-number ColE1/pMB1/pBR322/pUC origin of replication
   6289..7149    -  CDS            AmpR: β-lactamase; bla; confers resistance to ampicillin, carbenicillin, and related antibiotics
   7150..7254    -  promoter       AmpR promoter: bla
   7325..7369    -  misc_feature   bom (fragment): basis of mobility region from pBR322
   7702..8081    +  enhancer       CMV enhancer: human cytomegalovirus immediate early enhancer
   8082..6       +  promoter       CMV promoter (across the origin): human cytomegalovirus (CMV) immediate early promoter
