[The description below was written by a language model from this plasmid's Addgene catalogue record and pLannotate feature annotations shown in this document.]
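Description:
pEJS2699-CMV-Nme2Cas9-E932R is a mammalian expression plasmid of about 8.3 kb that produces the compact type II-C Cas9 nuclease from Neisseria meningitidis (Nme2Cas9) carrying a single E932R substitution. The backbone is catalogued as a pCMV vector with Tol2, which implies transposon arms for transposase-mediated genomic integration, although the automated feature table does not annotate any Tol2 elements. In E. coli, the plasmid replicates from a high-copy ColE1/pUC-type origin and is selected through the β-lactamase (AmpR) gene under its native promoter.

The Cas9 open reading frame is driven by the human cytomegalovirus immediate-early enhancer and promoter, which span the numbering origin of the circular map, and is terminated by the bovine growth hormone polyadenylation signal. A T7 promoter sits between the CMV promoter and the coding sequence, a common arrangement that also permits in vitro transcription. Any nuclear localization signals or epitope tags flanking the nuclease are not annotated, so the record does not establish their presence. On the opposite strand, a separate cassette places the blasticidin S deaminase gene (BSD) under tandem SV40 early and EM7 promoters, followed by an SV40 poly(A) signal, giving blasticidin selection in mammalian cells. Short bleomycin-resistance, lac and MCS fragments nearby appear to be backbone remnants.

No guide RNA cassette is annotated, so the guide would need to be supplied separately. The construct comes from a study on the rational design of enhanced Nme2Cas9 nucleases and base editors, and it is suited to testing the genome-editing activity of the E932R variant in transfected or blasticidin-selected mammalian cells.
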