Addgene plasmid #228720: pEJS2699-CMV-Nme2Cas9-E932R
Purpose: Expresses Nme2 Cas9 nuclease with E932R mutation in mammalian cells
Depositing lab: Erik Sontheimer. Publication: Rational Design of Enhanced Nme2Cas9 and Nme2(Smu)Cas9 Nucleases and Base Editors. Bamidele N, Ansodaria A, Chen Z, Cheng H, Panwala R, Jazbec E, Sontheimer EJ. bioRxiv [Preprint]. 2024 Nov 7:2024.10.30.620986. doi: 10.1101/2024.10.30.620986. PubMed 39554198.
Backbone
  Vector backbone: pCMV with Tol2
  Vector type: Mammalian Expression, CRISPR
  Selectable markers: Blasticidin
Growth in bacteria
  Bacterial resistance: Ampicillin, 100 μg/mL
  Growth temperature: 37°C
  Growth strain: DH5alpha
  Copy number: High Copy
Gene/Insert
  Gene/Insert name: Nme2Cas9-E932R nuclease
  Species: Neisseria meningitidis
  Mutation: Nme2-Cas9 E932R
  Promoter: CMV
  Cloning method: Gibson Cloning
Terms and licenses: Academic/Nonprofit Terms; Industry Terms: Not Available to Industry
How to cite: pEJS2699-CMV-Nme2Cas9-E932R was a gift from Erik Sontheimer (Addgene plasmid # 228720 ; http://n2t.net/addgene:228720 ; RRID:Addgene_228720)
